>Addgene plasmid #141758 | TFORF0933 | depositor full sequence | sequence record 277410 | Full Sequence
TTAATGTAGTCTTATGCAATACTCTTGTAGTCTTGCAACATGGTAACGATGAGTTAGCAACATGCCTTAC
AAGGAGAGAAAAAGCACCGTGCATGCCGATTGGTGGAAGTAAGGTGGTACGATCGTGCCTTATTAGGAAG
GCAACAGACGGGTCTGACATGGATTGGACGAACCACTGAATTGCCGCATTGCAGAGATATTGTATTTAAG
TGCCTAGCTCGATACATAAACGGGTCTCTCTGGTTAGACCAGATCTGAGCCTGGGAGCTCTCTGGCTAAC
TAGGGAACCCACTGCTTAAGCCTCAATAAAGCTTGCCTTGAGTGCTTCAAGTAGTGTGTGCCCGTCTGTT
GTGTGACTCTGGTAACTAGAGATCCCTCAGACCCTTTTAGTCAGTGTGGAAAATCTCTAGCAGTGGCGCC
CGAACAGGGACTTGAAAGCGAAAGGGAAACCAGAGGAGCTCTCTCGACGCAGGACTCGGCTTGCTGAAGC
GCGCACGGCAAGAGGCGAGGGGCGGCGACTGGTGAGTACGCCAAAAATTTTGACTAGCGGAGGCTAGAAG
GAGAGAGATGGGTGCGAGAGCGTCAGTATTAAGCGGGGGAGAATTAGATCGCGATGGGAAAAAATTCGGT
TAAGGCCAGGGGGAAAGAAAAAATATAAATTAAAACATATAGTATGGGCAAGCAGGGAGCTAGAACGATT
CGCAGTTAATCCTGGCCTGTTAGAAACATCAGAAGGCTGTAGACAAATACTGGGACAGCTACAACCATCC
CTTCAGACAGGATCAGAAGAACTTAGATCATTATATAATACAGTAGCAACCCTCTATTGTGTGCATCAAA
GGATAGAGATAAAAGACACCAAGGAAGCTTTAGACAAGATAGAGGAAGAGCAAAACAAAAGTAAGACCAC
CGCACAGCAAGCGGCCGCTGATCTTCAGACCTGGAGGAGGAGATATGAGGGACAATTGGAGAAGTGAATT
ATATAAATATAAAGTAGTAAAAATTGAACCATTAGGAGTAGCACCCACCAAGGCAAAGAGAAGAGTGGTG
CAGAGAGAAAAAAGAGCAGTGGGAATAGGAGCTTTGTTCCTTGGGTTCTTGGGAGCAGCAGGAAGCACTA
TGGGCGCAGCGTCAATGACGCTGACGGTACAGGCCAGACAATTATTGTCTGGTATAGTGCAGCAGCAGAA
CAATTTGCTGAGGGCTATTGAGGCGCAACAGCATCTGTTGCAACTCACAGTCTGGGGCATCAAGCAGCTC
CAGGCAAGAATCCTGGCTGTGGAAAGATACCTAAAGGATCAACAGCTCCTGGGGATTTGGGGTTGCTCTG
GAAAACTCATTTGCACCACTGCTGTGCCTTGGAATGCTAGTTGGAGTAATAAATCTCTGGAACAGATTTG
GAATCACACGACCTGGATGGAGTGGGACAGAGAAATTAACAATTACACAAGCTTAATACACTCCTTAATT
GAAGAATCGCAAAACCAGCAAGAAAAGAATGAACAAGAATTATTGGAATTAGATAAATGGGCAAGTTTGT
GGAATTGGTTTAACATAACAAATTGGCTGTGGTATATAAAATTATTCATAATGATAGTAGGAGGCTTGGT
AGGTTTAAGAATAGTTTTTGCTGTACTTTCTATAGTGAATAGAGTTAGGCAGGGATATTCACCATTATCG
TTTCAGACCCACCTCCCAACCCCGAGGGGACCCATGCATTGCATCTCAATTAGTCAGCAACCAGGTGTGG
AAAGTCCCCAGGCTCCCCAGCAGGCAGAAGTATGCAAAGCATGCGTCTCAATTAGTCAGCAACCATAGTC
CCGCCCCTAACTCCGCCCATCCCGCCCCTAACTCCGCCCAGTTCCGCCCATTCTCCGCCCCATGGCTGAC
TAATTTTTTTTATTTATGCAGAGGCCGAGGCCGCCTCGGCCTCTGAGCTATTCCAGAAGTAGTGAGGAGG
CTTTTTTGGAGGCCTAGGCTTTTGCAAAAAGCTTTCTAGAGGTACCACCGGAGCTTACCATGACCGAGTA
CAAGCCCACGGTGCGCCTCGCCACCCGCGACGACGTCCCCAGGGCCGTACGCACCCTCGCCGCCGCGTTC
GCCGACTACCCCGCCACGCGCCACACCGTCGATCCGGACCGCCACATCGAGCGGGTCACCGAGCTGCAAG
AACTCTTCCTCACGCGCGTCGGGCTCGACATCGGCAAGGTGTGGGTCGCGGACGACGGCGCCGCCGTGGC
GGTCTGGACCACGCCGGAGAGCGTCGAAGCGGGGGCGGTGTTCGCCGAGATCGGCCCGCGCATGGCCGAG
TTGAGCGGTTCCCGGCTGGCCGCGCAGCAACAGATGGAAGGCCTCCTGGCGCCGCACCGGCCCAAGGAGC
CCGCGTGGTTCCTGGCCACCGTCGGCGTCTCGCCCGACCACCAGGGCAAGGGTCTGGGCAGCGCCGTCGT
GCTCCCCGGAGTGGAGGCGGCCGAGCGCGCCGGGGTGCCCGCCTTCCTGGAGACCTCCGCGCCCCGCAAC
CTCCCCTTCTACGAGCGGCTCGGCTTCACCGTCACCGCCGACGTCGAGGTGCCCGAAGGACCGCGCACCT
GGTGCATGACCCGCAAGCCCGGTGCCAGTTAACGAATTCTAGATCTTGAGACAAATGGCAGTATTCATCC
ACAATTTTAAAAGAAAAGGGGGGATTGGGGGGTACAGTGCAGGGGAAAGAATAGTAGACATAATAGCAAC
AGACATACAAACTAAAGAATTACAAAAACAAATTACAAAAATTCAAAATTTTCGGGTTTATTACAGGGAC
AGCAGAGATCCACTTTGGCGCCGGCTCGAGGCCTGCAGGTGCAAAGATGGATAAAGTTTTAAACAGAGAG
GAATCTTTGCAGCTAATGGACCTTCTAGGTCTTGAAAGGAGTGGGAATTGGCTCCGGTGCCCGTCAGTGG
GCAGAGCGCACATCGCCCACAGTCCCCGAGAAGTTGGGGGGAGGGGTCGGCAATTGAACCGGTGCCTAGA
GAAGGTGGCGCGGGGTAAACTGGGAAAGTGATGTCGTGTACTGGCTCCGCCTTTTTCCCGAGGGTGGGGG
AGAACCGTATATAAGTGCAGTAGTCGCCGTGAACGTTCTTTTTCGCAACGGGTTTGCCGCCAGAACACAG
GTAAGTGCCGTGTGTGGTTCCCGCGGGCCTGGCCTCTTTACGGGTTATGGCCCTTGCGTGCCTTGAATTA
CTTCCACCTGGCTGCAGTACGTGATTCTTGATCCCGAGCTTCGGGTTGGAAGTGGGTGGGAGAGTTCGAG
GCCTTGCGCTTAAGGAGCCCCTTCGCCTCGTGCTTGAGTTGAGGCCTGGCCTGGGCGCTGGGGCCGCCGC
GTGCGAATCTGGTGGCACCTTCGCGCCTGTCTCGCTGCTTTCGATAAGTCTCTAGCCATTTAAAATTTTT
GATGACCTGCTGCGACGCTTTTTTTCTGGCAAGATAGTCTTGTAAATGCGGGCCAAGATCTGCACACTGG
TATTTCGGTTTTTGGGGCCGCGGGCGGCGACGGGGCCCGTGCGTCCCAGCGCACATGTTCGGCGAGGCGG
GGCCTGCGAGCGCGGCCACCGAGAATCGGACGGGGGTAGTCTCAAGCTGGCCGGCCTGCTCTGGTGCCTG
GCCTCGCGCCGCCGTGTATCGCCCCGCCCTGGGCGGCAAGGCTGGCCCGGTCGGCACCAGTTGCGTGAGC
GGAAAGATGGCCGCTTCCCGGCCCTGCTGCAGGGAGCTCAAAATGGAGGACGCGGCGCTCGGGAGAGCGG
GCGGGTGAGTCACCCACACAAAGGAAAAGGGCCTTTCCGTCCTCAGCCGTCGCTTCATGTGACTCCACGG
AGTACCGGGCGCCGTCCAGGCACCTCGATTAGTTCTCGAGCTTTTGGAGTACGTCGTCTTTAGGTTGGGG
GGAGGGGTTTTATGCGATGGAGTTTCCCCACACTGAGTGGGTGGAGACTGAAGTTAGGCCAGCTTGGCAC
TTGATGTAATTCTCCTTGGAATTTGCCCTTTTTGAGTTTGGATCTTGGTTCATTCTCAAGCCTCAGACAG
TGGTTCAAAGTTTTTTTCTTCCATTTCAGGTGTCGTGAGGCTAGCACCGCCACCATGGGACCATTGACAT
TTAGGGATGTGGCCATAGAATTCTCTCTGAAGGAGTGGCAATGCCTGGACACTGCACAGCGGAATTTATA
TAGAAATGTGATGTTAGAGAACTACAGAAACCTGGTCTTCCTGGGTATTACTGTTTCTAAGCCAGACCTG
ATCACTTGTCTGGAGCAAGGGAAAGAGGCCTGGAGTATGAAGAGACATGAGATCATGGTGGCCAAACCCA
CAGAATCTTACTCTGTCACCCAGTCTGGAATGCAGTAGTAATGAACTAGTCCGTAACTTGAAAGTATTTC
GATTTCTTGGCTTTATATATCTTGTGGAAAGGACGATGCGTGCTACTTCCAATCGCACGTACGCGTTAAG
TCGACAATCAACCTCTGGATTACAAAATTTGTGAAAGATTGACTGGTATTCTTAACTATGTTGCTCCTTT
TACGCTATGTGGATACGCTGCTTTAATGCCTTTGTATCATGCTATTGCTTCCCGTATGGCTTTCATTTTC
TCCTCCTTGTATAAATCCTGGTTGCTGTCTCTTTATGAGGAGTTGTGGCCCGTTGTCAGGCAACGTGGCG
TGGTGTGCACTGTGTTTGCTGACGCAACCCCCACTGGTTGGGGCATTGCCACCACCTGTCAGCTCCTTTC
CGGGACTTTCGCTTTCCCCCTCCCTATTGCCACGGCGGAACTCATCGCCGCCTGCCTTGCCCGCTGCTGG
ACAGGGGCTCGGCTGTTGGGCACTGACAATTCCGTGGTGTTGTCGGGGAAATCATCGTCCTTTCCTTGGC
TGCTCGCCTGTGTTGCCACCTGGATTCTGCGCGGGACGTCCTTCTGCTACGTCCCTTCGGCCCTCAATCC
AGCGGACCTTCCTTCCCGCGGCCTGCTGCCGGCTCTGCGGCCTCTTCCGCGTCTTCGCCTTCGCCCTCAG
ACGAGTCGGATCTCCCTTTGGGCCGCCTCCCCGCGTCGACTTTAAGACCAATGACTTACAAGGCAGCTGT
AGATCTTAGCCACTTTTTAAAAGAAAAGGGGGGACTGGAAGGGCTAATTCACTCCCAACGAAGACAAGAT
CTGCTTTTTGCTTGTACTGGGTCTCTCTGGTTAGACCAGATCTGAGCCTGGGAGCTCTCTGGCTAACTAG
GGAACCCACTGCTTAAGCCTCAATAAAGCTTGCCTTGAGTGCTTCAAGTAGTGTGTGCCCGTCTGTTGTG
TGACTCTGGTAACTAGAGATCCCTCAGACCCTTTTAGTCAGTGTGGAAAATCTCTAGCAGTACGTATAGT
AGTTCATGTCATCTTATTATTCAGTATTTATAACTTGCAAAGAAATGAATATCAGAGAGTGAGAGGAACT
TGTTTATTGCAGCTTATAATGGTTACAAATAAAGCAATAGCATCACAAATTTCACAAATAAAGCATTTTT
TTCACTGCATTCTAGTTGTGGTTTGTCCAAACTCATCAATGTATCTTATCATGTCTGGCTCTAGCTATCC
CGCCCCTAACTCCGCCCATCCCGCCCCTAACTCCGCCCAGTTCCGCCCATTCTCCGCCCCATGGCTGACT
AATTTTTTTTATTTATGCAGAGGCCGAGGCCGCCTCGGCCTCTGAGCTATTCCAGAAGTAGTGAGGAGGC
TTTTTTGGAGGCCTAGGGACGTACCCAATTCGCCCTATAGTGAGTCGTATTACGCGCGCTCACTGGCCGT
CGTTTTACAACGTCGTGACTGGGAAAACCCTGGCGTTACCCAACTTAATCGCCTTGCAGCACATCCCCCT
TTCGCCAGCTGGCGTAATAGCGAAGAGGCCCGCACCGATCGCCCTTCCCAACAGTTGCGCAGCCTGAATG
GCGAATGGG
[124 nt withheld, positions 5960-6083]
C
[91 nt withheld, positions 6085-6175]
A
[49 nt withheld, positions 6177-6225]
CCTTTGACGTTGGAGTCCACGTTCTTT
[37 nt withheld, positions 6253-6289]
ACCCTATCTCGGTCTATTCTTTTGATTTATAAGGGATTTTGCCGATTTCGGCCTATTGGTTAAAAAATGA
GCTGATTTAACAAAAATTTAACGCGAATTTTAACAAAATATTAACGCTTACAATTTAGGTGGCACTTTTC
GGGGAAATGTGCGCGGAACCCCTATTTGTTTATTTTTCTAAATACATTCAAATATGTATCCGCTCATGAG
ACAATAACCCTGATAAATGCTTCAATAATATTGAAAAAGGAAGAGTATGAGTATTCAACATTTCCGTGTC
GCCCTTATTCCCTTTTTTGCGGCATTTTGCCTTCCTGTTTTTGCTCACCCAGAAACGCTGGTGAAAGTAA
AAGATGCTGAAGATCAGTTGGGTGCACGAGTGGGTTACATCGAACTGGATCTCAACAGCGGTAAGATCCT
TGAGAGTTTTCGCCCCGAAGAACGTTTTCCAATGATGAGCACTTTTAAAGTTCTGCTATGTGGCGCGGTA
TTATCCCGTATTGACGCCGGGCAAGAGCAACTCGGTCGCCGCATACACTATTCTCAGAATGACTTGGTTG
AGTACTCACCAGTCACAGAAAAGCATCTTACGGATGGCATGACAGTAAGAGAATTATGCAGTGCTGCCAT
AACCATGAGTGATAACACTGCGGCCAACTTACTTCTGACAACGATCGGAGGACCGAAGGAGCTAACCGCT
TTTTTGCACAACATGGGGGATCATGTAACTCGCCTTGATCGTTGGGAACCGGAGCTGAATGAAGCCATAC
CAAACGACGAGCGTGACACCACGATGCCTGTAGCAATGGCAACAACGTTGCGCAAACTATTAACTGGCGA
ACTACTTACTCTAGCTTCCCGGCAACAATTAATAGACTGGATGGAGGCGGATAAAGTTGCAGGACCACTT
CTGCGCTCGGCCCTTCCGGCTGGCTGGTTTATTGCTGATAAATCTGGAGCCGGTGAGCGTGGGTCTCGCG
GTATCATTGCAGCACTGGGGCCAGATGGTAAGCCCTCCCGTATCGTAGTTATCTACACGACGGGGAGTCA
GGCAACTATGGATGAACGAAATAGACAGATCGCTGAGATAGGTGCCTCACTGATTAAGCATTGGTAACTG
TCAGACCAAGTTTACTCATATATACTTTAGATTGATTTAAAACTTCATTTTTAATTTAAAAGGATCTAGG
TGAAGATCCTTTTTGATAATCTCATGACCAAAATCCCTTAACGTGAGTTTTCGTTCCACTGAGCGTCAGA
CCCCGTAGAAAAGATCAAAGGATCTTCTTGAGATCCTTTTTTTCTGCGCGTAATCTGCTGCTTGCAAACA
AAAAAACCACCGCTACCAGCGGTGGTTTGTTTGCCGGATCAAGAGCTACCAACTCTTTTTCCGAAGGTAA
CTGGCTTCAGCAGAGCGCAGATACCAAATACTGTTCTTCTAGTGTAGCCGTAGTTAGGCCACCACTTCAA
GAACTCTGTAGCACCGCCTACATACCTCGCTCTGCTAATCCTGTTACCAGTGGCTGCTGCCAGTGGCGAT
AAGTCGTGTCTTACCGGGTTGGACTCAAGACGATAGTTACCGGATAAGGCGCAGCGGTCGGGCTGAACGG
GGGGTTCGTGCACACAGCCCAGCTTGGAGCGAACGACCTACACCGAACTGAGATACCTACAGCGTGAGCT
ATGAGAAAGCGCCACGCTTCCCGAAGGGAGAAAGGCGGACAGGTATCCGGTAAGCGGCAGGGTCGGAACA
GGAGAGCGCACGAGGGAGCTTCCAGGGGGAAACGCCTGGTATCTTTATAGTCCTGTCGGGTTTCGCCACC
TCTGACTTGAGCGTCGATTTTTGTGATGCTCGTCAGGGGGGCGGAGCCTATGGAAAAACGCCAGCAACGC
GGCCTTTTTACGGTTCCTGGCCTTTTGCTGGCCTTTTGCTCACATGTTCTTTCCTGCGTTATCCCCTGAT
TCTGTGGATAACCGTATTACCGCCTTTGAGTGAGCTGATACCGCTCGCCGCAGCCGAACGACCGAGCGCA
GCGAGTCAGTGAGCGAGGAAGCGGAAGAGCGCCCAATACGCAAACCGCCTCTCCCCGCGCGTTGGCCGAT
TCATTAATGCAGCTGGCACGACAGGTTTCCCGACTGGAAAGCGGGCAGTGAGCGCAACGCAATTAATGTG
AGTTAGCTCACTCATTAGGCACCCCAGGCTTTACACTTTATGCTTCCGGCTCGTATGTTGTGTGGAATTG
TGAGCGGATAACAATTTCACACAGGAAACAGCTATGACCATGATTACGCCAAGCGCGCAATTAACCCTCA
CTAAAGGGAACAAAAGCTGGAGCTGCAAGC
Features (pLannotate 1.2.2; 31 found; start..end, strand, type, name):
      5..231     +  promoter       RSV promoter: Rous sarcoma virus enhancer/promoter
    232..412     +  LTR            5' LTR (truncated): truncated 5' long terminal repeat (LTR) from HIV-1
    459..584     +  misc_feature   HIV-1 Ψ: packaging signal of human immunodeficiency virus type 1
    568..931     +  CDS            HIV-1 gag (fragment): gag protein from human immunodeficiency virus 1; gag
   1077..1310    +  misc_feature   RRE: The Rev response element (RRE) of HIV-1 allows for Rev-dependent mRNA export from the nucleus to the cytoplasm.
   1687..1713    +  CDS            Rev (fragment): human immunodeficiency virus 1 (HIV-1) Rev protein; rev; enhances nuclear export of unspliced and incompletely spliced viral mRNAs
   1720..1743    +  promoter       SV40 promoter (fragment): SV40 early promoter
   1744..1815    +  promoter       SV40 promoter (fragment): SV40 enhancer and early promoter
   1839..1974    +  rep_origin     SV40 ori: SV40 origin of replication
   2020..2616    +  CDS            PuroR (fragment): puromycin N-acetyltransferase; pac from Streptomyces; confers resistance to puromycin
   2665..2782    +  misc_feature   cPPT/CTS: central polypurine tract and central termination sequence of HIV-1
   2847..2913    +  CDS            small t antigen (fragment): SV40 (simian virus 40) small t antigen
   2920..4098    +  promoter       EF-1α promoter: strong constitutive promoter for human elongation factor EF-1α
   4115..4339    +  CDS            ZNF720 (fragment): ZN720_HUMAN - Experimental evidence at protein level: Swiss-Prot protein existence level 1. From Homo sapiens (Human).
   4391..4444    +  promoter       U6 promoter (fragment): RNA polymerase III promoter for human U6 snRNA
   4486..5074    +  misc_feature   WPRE: woodchuck hepatitis virus posttranscriptional regulatory element
   5125..5144    +  misc_feature   cPPT/CTS (fragment): central polypurine tract and central termination sequence of HIV-1
   5146..5379    +  LTR            3' LTR (ΔU3): self-inactivating 3' long terminal repeat (LTR) from HIV-1
   5457..5578    +  polyA_signal   SV40 poly(A) signal: SV40 polyadenylation signal
   5618..5753    +  rep_origin     SV40 ori: SV40 origin of replication
   5774..5792    -  promoter       T7 promoter: promoter for bacteriophage T7 RNA polymerase
   5800..5955    +  CDS            lacZα (fragment): LacZα fragment of β-galactosidase; lacZ fragment
   5960..6388    +  rep_origin     f1 ori (sequence partly withheld): f1 bacteriophage origin of replication; arrow indicates direction of (+) strand synthesis
   6441..6545    +  promoter       AmpR promoter: bla
   6546..7406    +  CDS            AmpR: β-lactamase; bla; confers resistance to ampicillin, carbenicillin, and related antibiotics
   7577..8165    +  rep_origin     ori: high-copy-number ColE1/pMB1/pBR322/pUC origin of replication
   8348..8440    +  CDS            lacI (fragment): lac repressor; lacI; The lac repressor binds to the lac operator to inhibit transcription in E. coli. This inhibition can be relieved by adding lactose or isopropyl-β-D-thiogalactopyranoside (IPTG).
   8453..8474    +  protein_bind   CAP binding site: CAP binding activates transcription in the presence of cAMP. E. coli catabolite activator protein
   8489..8519    +  promoter       lac promoter: promoter for the E. coli lac operon
   8527..8543    +  protein_bind   lac operator: The lac repressor binds to the lac operator to inhibit transcription in E. coli. This inhibition can be relieved by adding lactose or isopropyl-β-D-thiogalactopyranoside (IPTG). lac repressor encoded by lacI
   8588..8606    +  promoter       T3 promoter: promoter for bacteriophage T3 RNA polymerase
