>Addgene plasmid #141758 | TFORF0933 | addgene full sequence | sequence record 326345 | Addgene NGS Result
GGCTCCGGTGCCCGTCAGTGGGCAGAGCGCACATCGCCCACAGTCCCCGAGAAGTTGGGGGGAGGGGTCG
GCAATTGAACCGGTGCCTAGAGAAGGTGGCGCGGGGTAAACTGGGAAAGTGATGTCGTGTACTGGCTCCG
CCTTTTTCCCGAGGGTGGGGGAGAACCGTATATAAGTGCAGTAGTCGCCGTGAACGTTCTTTTTCGCAAC
GGGTTTGCCGCCAGAACACAGGTAAGTGCCGTGTGTGGTTCCCGCGGGCCTGGCCTCTTTACGGGTTATG
GCCCTTGCGTGCCTTGAATTACTTCCACCTGGCTGCAGTACGTGATTCTTGATCCCGAGCTTCGGGTTGG
AAGTGGGTGGGAGAGTTCGAGGCCTTGCGCTTAAGGAGCCCCTTCGCCTCGTGCTTGAGTTGAGGCCTGG
CCTGGGCGCTGGGGCCGCCGCGTGCGAATCTGGTGGCACCTTCGCGCCTGTCTCGCTGCTTTCGATAAGT
CTCTAGCCATTTAAAATTTTTGATGACCTGCTGCGACGCTTTTTTTCTGGCAAGATAGTCTTGTAAATGC
GGGCCAAGATCTGCACACTGGTATTTCGGTTTTTGGGGCCGCGGGCGGCGACGGGGCCCGTGCGTCCCAG
CGCACATGTTCGGCGAGGCGGGGCCTGCGAGCGCGGCCACCGAGAATCGGACGGGGGTAGTCTCAAGCTG
GCCGGCCTGCTCTGGTGCCTGGCCTCGCGCCGCCGTGTATCGCCCCGCCCTGGGCGGCAAGGCTGGCCCG
GTCGGCACCAGTTGCGTGAGCGGAAAGATGGCCGCTTCCCGGCCCTGCTGCAGGGAGCTCAAAATGGAGG
ACGCGGCGCTCGGGAGAGCGGGCGGGTGAGTCACCCACACAAAGGAAAAGGGCCTTTCCGTCCTCAGCCG
TCGCTTCATGTGACTCCACGGAGTACCGGGCGCCGTCCAGGCACCTCGATTAGTTCTCGAGCTTTTGGAG
TACGTCGTCTTTAGGTTGGGGGGAGGGGTTTTATGCGATGGAGTTTCCCCACACTGAGTGGGTGGAGACT
GAAGTTAGGCCAGCTTGGCACTTGATGTAATTCTCCTTGGAATTTGCCCTTTTTGAGTTTGGATCTTGGT
TCATTCTCAAGCCTCAGACAGTGGTTCAAAGTTTTTTTCTTCCATTTCAGGTGTCGTGAGGCTAGCACCG
CCACCATGGGACCATTGACATTTAGGGATGTGGCCATAGAATTCTCTCTGAAGGAGTGGCAATGCCTGGA
CACTGCACAGCGGAATTTATATAGAAATGTGATGTTAGAGAACTACAGAAACCTGGTCTTCCTGGGTATT
ACTGTTTCTAAGCCAGACCTGATCACTTGTCTGGAGCAAGGGAAAGAGGCCTGGAGTATGAAGAGACATG
AGATCATGGTGGCCAAACCCACAGAATCTTACTCTGTCACCCAGTCTGGAATGCAGTAGTAATGAACTAG
TCCGTAACTTGAAAGTATTTCGATTTCTTGGCTTTATATATCTTGTGGAAAGGACGATGCGTGCTACTTC
CAATCGCACGTACGCGTTAAGTCGACAATCAACCTCTGGATTACAAAATTTGTGAAAGATTGACTGGTAT
TCTTAACTATGTTGCTCCTTTTACGCTATGTGGATACGCTGCTTTAATGCCTTTGTATCATGCTATTGCT
TCCCGTATGGCTTTCATTTTCTCCTCCTTGTATAAATCCTGGTTGCTGTCTCTTTATGAGGAGTTGTGGC
CCGTTGTCAGGCAACGTGGCGTGGTGTGCACTGTGTTTGCTGACGCAACCCCCACTGGTTGGGGCATTGC
CACCACCTGTCAGCTCCTTTCCGGGACTTTCGCTTTCCCCCTCCCTATTGCCACGGCGGAACTCATCGCC
GCCTGCCTTGCCCGCTGCTGGACAGGGGCTCGGCTGTTGGGCACTGACAATTCCGTGGTGTTGTCGGGGA
AATCATCGTCCTTTCCTTGGCTGCTCGCCTGTGTTGCCACCTGGATTCTGCGCGGGACGTCCTTCTGCTA
CGTCCCTTCGGCCCTCAATCCAGCGGACCTTCCTTCCCGCGGCCTGCTGCCGGCTCTGCGGCCTCTTCCG
CGTCTTCGCCTTCGCCCTCAGACGAGTCGGATCTCCCTTTGGGCCGCCTCCCCGCGTCGACTTTAAGACC
AATGACTTACAAGGCAGCTGTAGATCTTAGCCACTTTTTAAAAGAAAAGGGGGGACTGGAAGGGCTAATT
CACTCCCAACGAAGACAAGATCTGCTTTTTGCTTGTACTGGGTCTCTCTGGTTAGACCAGATCTGAGCCT
GGGAGCTCTCTGGCTAACTAGGGAACCCACTGCTTAAGCCTCAATAAAGCTTGCCTTGAGTGCTTCAAGT
AGTGTGTGCCCGTCTGTTGTGTGACTCTGGTAACTAGAGATCCCTCAGACCCTTTTAGTCAGTGTGGAAA
ATCTCTAGCAGTACGTATAGTAGTTCATGTCATCTTATTATTCAGTATTTATAACTTGCAAAGAAATGAA
TATCAGAGAGTGAGAGGAACTTGTTTATTGCAGCTTATAATGGTTACAAATAAAGCAATAGCATCACAAA
TTTCACAAATAAAGCATTTTTTTCACTGCATTCTAGTTGTGGTTTGTCCAAACTCATCAATGTATCTTAT
CATGTCTGGCTCTAGCTATCCCGCCCCTAACTCCGCCCATCCCGCCCCTAACTCCGCCCAGTTCCGCCCA
TTCTCCGCCCCATGGCTGACTAATTTTTTTTATTTATGCAGAGGCCGAGGCCGCCTCGGCCTCTGAGCTA
TTCCAGAAGTAGTGAGGAGGCTTTTTTGGAGGCCTAGGGACGTACCCAATTCGCCCTATAGTGAGTCGTA
TTACGCGCGCTCACTGGCCGTCGTTTTACAACGTCGTGACTGGGAAAACCCTGGCGTTACCCAACTTAAT
CGCCTTGCAGCACATCCCCCTTTCGCCAGCTGGCGTAATAGCGAAGAGGCCCGCACCGATCGCCCTTCCC
AACAGTTGCGCAGCCTGAATGGCGAATGGG
[124 nt withheld, positions 3041-3164]
C
[91 nt withheld, positions 3166-3256]
A
[49 nt withheld, positions 3258-3306]
CCTTTGACGTTGGAGTCCACGTTCTTT
[37 nt withheld, positions 3334-3370]
ACCCTATCTCGGTCTATTCTTTTGATTTATAAGGGATTTTGCCGATTTCGGCCTATTGGTTAAAAAATGA
GCTGATTTAACAAAAATTTAACGCGAATTTTAACAAAATATTAACGCTTACAATTTAGGTGGCACTTTTC
GGGGAAATGTGCGCGGAACCCCTATTTGTTTATTTTTCTAAATACATTCAAATATGTATCCGCTCATGAG
ACAATAACCCTGATAAATGCTTCAATAATATTGAAAAAGGAAGAGTATGAGTATTCAACATTTCCGTGTC
GCCCTTATTCCCTTTTTTGCGGCATTTTGCCTTCCTGTTTTTGCTCACCCAGAAACGCTGGTGAAAGTAA
AAGATGCTGAAGATCAGTTGGGTGCACGAGTGGGTTACATCGAACTGGATCTCAACAGCGGTAAGATCCT
TGAGAGTTTTCGCCCCGAAGAACGTTTTCCAATGATGAGCACTTTTAAAGTTCTGCTATGTGGCGCGGTA
TTATCCCGTATTGACGCCGGGCAAGAGCAACTCGGTCGCCGCATACACTATTCTCAGAATGACTTGGTTG
AGTACTCACCAGTCACAGAAAAGCATCTTACGGATGGCATGACAGTAAGAGAATTATGCAGTGCTGCCAT
AACCATGAGTGATAACACTGCGGCCAACTTACTTCTGACAACGATCGGAGGACCGAAGGAGCTAACCGCT
TTTTTGCACAACATGGGGGATCATGTAACTCGCCTTGATCGTTGGGAACCGGAGCTGAATGAAGCCATAC
CAAACGACGAGCGTGACACCACGATGCCTGTAGCAATGGCAACAACGTTGCGCAAACTATTAACTGGCGA
ACTACTTACTCTAGCTTCCCGGCAACAATTAATAGACTGGATGGAGGCGGATAAAGTTGCAGGACCACTT
CTGCGCTCGGCCCTTCCGGCTGGCTGGTTTATTGCTGATAAATCTGGAGCCGGTGAGCGTGGGTCTCGCG
GTATCATTGCAGCACTGGGGCCAGATGGTAAGCCCTCCCGTATCGTAGTTATCTACACGACGGGGAGTCA
GGCAACTATGGATGAACGAAATAGACAGATCGCTGAGATAGGTGCCTCACTGATTAAGCATTGGTAACTG
TCAGACCAAGTTTACTCATATATACTTTAGATTGATTTAAAACTTCATTTTTAATTTAAAAGGATCTAGG
TGAAGATCCTTTTTGATAATCTCATGACCAAAATCCCTTAACGTGAGTTTTCGTTCCACTGAGCGTCAGA
CCCCGTAGAAAAGATCAAAGGATCTTCTTGAGATCCTTTTTTTCTGCGCGTAATCTGCTGCTTGCAAACA
AAAAAACCACCGCTACCAGCGGTGGTTTGTTTGCCGGATCAAGAGCTACCAACTCTTTTTCCGAAGGTAA
CTGGCTTCAGCAGAGCGCAGATACCAAATACTGTTCTTCTAGTGTAGCCGTAGTTAGGCCACCACTTCAA
GAACTCTGTAGCACCGCCTATATACCTCGCTCTGCTAATCCTGTTACCAGTGGCTGCTGCCAGTGGCGAT
AAGTCGTGTCTTACCGGGTTGGACTCAAGACGATAGTTACCGGATAAGGCGCAGCGGTCGGGCTGAACGG
GGGGTTCGTGCACACAGCCCAGCTTGGAGCGAACGACCTACACCGAACTGAGATACCTACAGCGTGAGCT
ATGAGAAAGCGCCACGCTTCCCGAAGGGAGAAAGGCGGACAGGTATCCGGTAAGCGGCAGGGTCGGAACA
GGAGAGCGCACGAGGGAGCTTCCAGGGGGAAACGCCTGGTATCTTTATAGTCCTGTCGGGTTTCGCCACC
TCTGACTTGAGCGTCGATTTTTGTGATGCTCGTCAGGGGGGCGGAGCCTATGGAAAAACGCCAGCAACGC
GGCCTTTTTACGGTTCCTGGCCTTTTGCTGGCCTTTTGCTCACATGTTCTTTCCTGCGTTATCCCCTGAT
TCTGTGGATAACCGTATTACCGCCTTTGAGTGAGCTGATACCGCTCGCCGCAGCCGAACGACCGAGCGCA
GCGAGTCAGTGAGCGAGGAAGCGGAAGAGCGCCCAATACGCAAACCGCCTCTCCCCGCGCGTTGGCCGAT
TCATTAATGCAGCTGGCACGACAGGTTTCCCGACTGGAAAGCGGGCAGTGAGCGCAACGCAATTAATGTG
AGTTAGCTCACTCATTAGGCACCCCAGGCTTTACACTTTATGCTTCCGGCTCGTATGTTGTGTGGAATTG
TGAGCGGATAACAATTTCACACAGGAAACAGCTATGACCATGATTACGCCAAGCGCGCAATTAACCCTCA
CTAAAGGGAACAAAAGCTGGAGCTGCAAGCTTAATGTAGTCTTATGCAATACTCTTGTAGTCTTGCAACA
TGGTAACGATGAGTTAGCAACATGCCTTACAAGGAGAGAAAAAGCACCGTGCATGCCGATTGGTGGAAGT
AAGGTGGTACGATCGTGCCTTATTAGGAAGGCAACAGACGGGTCTGACATGGATTGGACGAACCACTGAA
TTGCCGCATTGCAGAGATATTGTATTTAAGTGCCTAGCTCGATACATAAACGGGTCTCTCTGGTTAGACC
AGATCTGAGCCTGGGAGCTCTCTGGCTAACTAGGGAACCCACTGCTTAAGCCTCAATAAAGCTTGCCTTG
AGTGCTTCAAGTAGTGTGTGCCCGTCTGTTGTGTGACTCTGGTAACTAGAGATCCCTCAGACCCTTTTAG
TCAGTGTGGAAAATCTCTAGCAGTGGCGCCCGAACAGGGACTTGAAAGCGAAAGGGAAACCAGAGGAGCT
CTCTCGACGCAGGACTCGGCTTGCTGAAGCGCGCACGGCAAGAGGCGAGGGGCGGCGACTGGTGAGTACG
CCAAAAATTTTGACTAGCGGAGGCTAGAAGGAGAGAGATGGGTGCGAGAGCGTCAGTATTAAGCGGGGGA
GAATTAGATCGCGATGGGAAAAAATTCGGTTAAGGCCAGGGGGAAAGAAAAAATATAAATTAAAACATAT
AGTATGGGCAAGCAGGGAGCTAGAACGATTCGCAGTTAATCCTGGCCTGTTAGAAACATCAGAAGGCTGT
AGACAAATACTGGGACAGCTACAACCATCCCTTCAGACAGGATCAGAAGAACTTAGATCATTATATAATA
CAGTAGCAACCCTCTATTGTGTGCATCAAAGGATAGAGATAAAAGACACCAAGGAAGCTTTAGACAAGAT
AGAGGAAGAGCAAAACAAAAGTAAGACCACCGCACAGCAAGCGGCCGCTGATCTTCAGACCTGGAGGAGG
AGATATGAGGGACAATTGGAGAAGTGAATTATATAAATATAAAGTAGTAAAAATTGAACCATTAGGAGTA
GCACCCACCAAGGCAAAGAGAAGAGTGGTGCAGAGAGAAAAAAGAGCAGTGGGAATAGGAGCTTTGTTCC
TTGGGTTCTTGGGAGCAGCAGGAAGCACTATGGGCGCAGCGTCAATGACGCTGACGGTACAGGCCAGACA
ATTATTGTCTGGTATAGTGCAGCAGCAGAACAATTTGCTGAGGGCTATTGAGGCGCAACAGCATCTGTTG
CAACTCACAGTCTGGGGCATCAAGCAGCTCCAGGCAAGAATCCTGGCTGTGGAAAGATACCTAAAGGATC
AACAGCTCCTGGGGATTTGGGGTTGCTCTGGAAAACTCATTTGCACCACTGCTGTGCCTTGGAATGCTAG
TTGGAGTAATAAATCTCTGGAACAGATTTGGAATCACACGACCTGGATGGAGTGGGACAGAGAAATTAAC
AATTACACAAGCTTAATACACTCCTTAATTGAAGAATCGCAAAACCAGCAAGAAAAGAATGAACAAGAAT
TATTGGAATTAGATAAATGGGCAAGTTTGTGGAATTGGTTTAACATAACAAATTGGCTGTGGTATATAAA
ATTATTCATAATGATAGTAGGAGGCTTGGTAGGTTTAAGAATAGTTTTTGCTGTACTTTCTATAGTGAAT
AGAGTTAGGCAGGGATATTCACCATTATCGTTTCAGACCCACCTCCCAACCCCGAGGGGACCCATGCATT
GCATCTCAATTAGTCAGCAACCAGGTGTGGAAAGTCCCCAGGCTCCCCAGCAGGCAGAAGTATGCAAAGC
ATGCGTCTCAATTAGTCAGCAACCATAGTCCCGCCCCTAACTCCGCCCATCCCGCCCCTAACTCCGCCCA
GTTCCGCCCATTCTCCGCCCCATGGCTGACTAATTTTTTTTATTTATGCAGAGGCCGAGGCCGCCTCGGC
CTCTGAGCTATTCCAGAAGTAGTGAGGAGGCTTTTTTGGAGGCCTAGGCTTTTGCAAAAAGCTTTCTAGA
GGTACCACCGGAGCTTACCATGACCGAGTACAAGCCCACGGTGCGCCTCGCCACCCGCGACGACGTCCCC
AGGGCCGTACGCACCCTCGCCGCCGCGTTCGCCGACTACCCCGCCACGCGCCACACCGTCGATCCGGACC
GCCACATCGAGCGGGTCACCGAGCTGCAAGAACTCTTCCTCACGCGCGTCGGGCTCGACATCGGCAAGGT
GTGGGTCGCGGACGACGGCGCCGCCGTGGCGGTCTGGACCACGCCGGAGAGCGTCGAAGCGGGGGCGGTG
TTCGCCGAGATCGGCCCGCGCATGGCCGAGTTGAGCGGTTCCCGGCTGGCCGCGCAGCAACAGATGGAAG
GCCTCCTGGCGCCGCACCGGCCCAAGGAGCCCGCGTGGTTCCTGGCCACCGTCGGCGTCTCGCCCGACCA
CCAGGGCAAGGGTCTGGGCAGCGCCGTCGTGCTCCCCGGAGTGGAGGCGGCCGAGCGCGCCGGGGTGCCC
GCCTTCCTGGAGACCTCCGCGCCCCGCAACCTCCCCTTCTACGAGCGGCTCGGCTTCACCGTCACCGCCG
ACGTCGAGGTGCCCGAAGGACCGCGCACCTGGTGCATGACCCGCAAGCCCGGTGCCAGTTAACGAATTCT
AGATCTTGAGACAAATGGCAGTATTCATCCACAATTTTAAAAGAAAAGGGGGGATTGGGGGGTACAGTGC
AGGGGAAAGAATAGTAGACATAATAGCAACAGACATACAAACTAAAGAATTACAAAAACAAATTACAAAA
ATTCAAAATTTTCGGGTTTATTACAGGGACAGCAGAGATCCACTTTGGCGCCGGCTCGAGGCCTGCAGGT
GCAAAGATGGATAAAGTTTTAAACAGAGAGGAATCTTTGCAGCTAATGGACCTTCTAGGTCTTGAAAGGA
GTGGGAATT
Features (pLannotate 1.2.2; 31 found; start..end, strand, type, name):
      1..1179    +  promoter       EF-1α promoter: strong constitutive promoter for human elongation factor EF-1α
   1196..1420    +  CDS            ZNF720 (fragment): ZN720_HUMAN - Experimental evidence at protein level: Swiss-Prot protein existence level 1. From Homo sapiens (Human).
   1472..1525    +  promoter       U6 promoter (fragment): RNA polymerase III promoter for human U6 snRNA
   1567..2155    +  misc_feature   WPRE: woodchuck hepatitis virus posttranscriptional regulatory element
   2206..2225    +  misc_feature   cPPT/CTS (fragment): central polypurine tract and central termination sequence of HIV-1
   2227..2460    +  LTR            3' LTR (ΔU3): self-inactivating 3' long terminal repeat (LTR) from HIV-1
   2538..2659    +  polyA_signal   SV40 poly(A) signal: SV40 polyadenylation signal
   2699..2834    +  rep_origin     SV40 ori: SV40 origin of replication
   2855..2873    -  promoter       T7 promoter: promoter for bacteriophage T7 RNA polymerase
   2881..3036    +  CDS            lacZα (fragment): LacZα fragment of β-galactosidase; lacZ fragment
   3041..3469    +  rep_origin     f1 ori (sequence partly withheld): f1 bacteriophage origin of replication; arrow indicates direction of (+) strand synthesis
   3522..3626    +  promoter       AmpR promoter: bla
   3627..4487    +  CDS            AmpR: β-lactamase; bla; confers resistance to ampicillin, carbenicillin, and related antibiotics
   4658..5246    +  rep_origin     ori: high-copy-number ColE1/pMB1/pBR322/pUC origin of replication
   5429..5521    +  CDS            lacI (fragment): lac repressor; lacI; The lac repressor binds to the lac operator to inhibit transcription in E. coli. This inhibition can be relieved by adding lactose or isopropyl-β-D-thiogalactopyranoside (IPTG).
   5534..5555    +  protein_bind   CAP binding site: CAP binding activates transcription in the presence of cAMP. E. coli catabolite activator protein
   5570..5600    +  promoter       lac promoter: promoter for the E. coli lac operon
   5608..5624    +  protein_bind   lac operator: The lac repressor binds to the lac operator to inhibit transcription in E. coli. This inhibition can be relieved by adding lactose or isopropyl-β-D-thiogalactopyranoside (IPTG). lac repressor encoded by lacI
   5669..5687    +  promoter       T3 promoter: promoter for bacteriophage T3 RNA polymerase
   5715..5941    +  promoter       RSV promoter: Rous sarcoma virus enhancer/promoter
   5942..6122    +  LTR            5' LTR (truncated): truncated 5' long terminal repeat (LTR) from HIV-1
   6169..6294    +  misc_feature   HIV-1 Ψ: packaging signal of human immunodeficiency virus type 1
   6278..6641    +  CDS            HIV-1 gag (fragment): gag protein from human immunodeficiency virus 1; gag
   6787..7020    +  misc_feature   RRE: The Rev response element (RRE) of HIV-1 allows for Rev-dependent mRNA export from the nucleus to the cytoplasm.
   7397..7423    +  CDS            Rev (fragment): human immunodeficiency virus 1 (HIV-1) Rev protein; rev; enhances nuclear export of unspliced and incompletely spliced viral mRNAs
   7430..7453    +  promoter       SV40 promoter (fragment): SV40 early promoter
   7454..7525    +  promoter       SV40 promoter (fragment): SV40 enhancer and early promoter
   7549..7684    +  rep_origin     SV40 ori: SV40 origin of replication
   7730..8326    +  CDS            PuroR (fragment): puromycin N-acetyltransferase; pac from Streptomyces; confers resistance to puromycin
   8375..8492    +  misc_feature   cPPT/CTS: central polypurine tract and central termination sequence of HIV-1
   8557..8623    +  CDS            small t antigen (fragment): SV40 (simian virus 40) small t antigen
