[The description below was written by a language model from this plasmid's Addgene catalogue record and pLannotate feature annotations shown in this document.]
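Description:
TFORF0933 is a lentiviral mammalian expression plasmid built on the pLX_TRC317 backbone and carrying a short human ZNF85 open reading frame (about 365 bp, corresponding to a short annotated isoform rather than a full-length zinc finger protein) together with a unique 24-bp barcode. It belongs to a barcoded transcription factor ORF collection. In bacteria it is maintained through a high-copy ColE1/pUC-type origin and ampicillin resistance (AmpR). An f1 origin and remnants of a lac/lacZα cloning region with T7 and T3 promoters are also present in the backbone. The depositor notes that the plasmid can recombine, as is common for LTR-containing vectors.

The viral portion is a third-generation, self-inactivating design. An RSV promoter drives a truncated HIV-1 5' LTR, followed by the Ψ packaging signal with a partial gag, the RRE for Rev-dependent export, and a cPPT/CTS. The genome ends in a ΔU3 3' LTR followed by an SV40 poly(A) signal. Within it, an SV40 early promoter drives the puromycin resistance gene for selecting transduced cells, and downstream the EF-1α promoter constitutively drives the ZNF85 ORF, with a WPRE to enhance transcript expression. The automated annotation labels the ORF as a ZNF720 fragment, probably because of homology among related zinc finger family members; the catalogue identifies it as ZNF85. The barcode is not annotated, so its exact position is not stated. The depositor and repository sequences are the same length and show the same features, differing only in their start coordinate. The construct is intended for transcription factor overexpression, particularly in pooled screens where the barcode identifies the ORF.
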