Addgene plasmid #141758: TFORF0933
Purpose: Lentiviral vector for overexpressing transcription factor ORFs with unique 24-bp barcodes. Barcodes facilitate identification of transcription factors in pooled screens.
Depositing lab: Feng Zhang. Depositing organization: Broad Institute. Publication: A transcription factor atlas of directed differentiation. Joung J, Ma S, Tay T, Geiger-Schuller KR, Kirchgatterer PC, Verdine VK, Guo B, Arias-Garcia MA, Allen WE, Singh A, Kuksenko O, Abudayyeh OO, Gootenberg JS, Fu Z, Macrae RK, Buenrostro JD, Regev A, Zhang F. Cell. 2023 Jan 5;186(1):209-229.e26. doi: 10.1016/j.cell.2022.11.026. PubMed 36608654.
Backbone
  Vector backbone: pLX_TRC317
  Backbone manufacturer: Broad Institute Genetic Perturbation Platform
  Backbone size w/o insert (bp): 8264
  Vector type: Mammalian Expression, Lentiviral
  Selectable markers: Puromycin
Growth in bacteria
  Bacterial resistance: Ampicillin, 100 μg/mL
  Growth temperature: 37°C
  Growth strain: NEB Stable
  Copy number: High Copy
Gene/Insert
  Gene/Insert name: ZNF85
  Species: H. sapiens (human)
  Insert size (bp): 365
  Entrez Gene: ZNF85 (a.k.a. HPF4, HTF1)
  Promoter: EF1a
  Cloning method: Unknown
  Sequencing primers: 5′ GGGTGGAGACTGAAGTTAGGCCAG; 3′ CACATAGCGTAAAAGGAGCAACATAG
Terms and licenses: Academic/Nonprofit Terms; Industry Terms: Not Available to Industry
Depositor comments: NM_001256172,ENST00000300540 . The transcription factor ORF portion of this plasmid was synthesized by Genewiz. Please test multiple small colonies in case of plasmid recombination. To make this collection available in a timely manner, a portion of this collection was not fully sequenced by Addgene. If an Addgene verified full plasmid sequence is not available, please contact us prior to placing an order to request the full sequence.
How to cite: TFORF0933 was a gift from Feng Zhang (Addgene plasmid # 141758 ; http://n2t.net/addgene:141758 ; RRID:Addgene_141758)
