>Addgene plasmid #141758 | TFORF0933 | depositor partial sequence | sequence record 277411 | Insert
ACCGCCACCATGGGACCATTGACATTTAGGGATGTGGCCATAGAATTCTCTCTGAAGGAGTGGCAATGCC
TGGACACTGCACAGCGGAATTTATATAGAAATGTGATGTTAGAGAACTACAGAAACCTGGTCTTCCTGGG
TATTACTGTTTCTAAGCCAGACCTGATCACTTGTCTGGAGCAAGGGAAAGAGGCCTGGAGTATGAAGAGA
CATGAGATCATGGTGGCCAAACCCACAGAATCTTACTCTGTCACCCAGTCTGGAATGCAGTAGTAATGAA
CTAGTCCGTAACTTGAAAGTATTTCGATTTCTTGGCTTTATATATCTTGTGGAAAGGACGATGCGTGCTA
CTTCCAATCGCACGT
