>Addgene plasmid #141758 | TFORF0933 | depositor partial sequence | sequence record 277412 | Barcode
TGCGTGCTACTTCCAATCGCACGT
